Addgene plasmid #41474: TAL-3TG4
Depositing lab: Veit Hornung. Depositing organization: Universitaetsklinikum Bonn. Publication: A ligation-independent cloning technique for high-throughput assembly of transcription activator-like effector genes. Schmid-Burgk JL, Schmidt T, Kaiser V, Honing K, Hornung V. Nat Biotechnol. 2012 Dec 16. doi: 10.1038/nbt.2460. PubMed 23242165.
Backbone
  Vector backbone: Custom backbone
  Backbone size w/o insert (bp): 2961
  Vector type: PCR Cloning Vector
Growth in bacteria
  Bacterial resistance: Ampicillin, 100 μg/mL
  Growth temperature: 37°C
  Growth strain: DH10B
  Copy number: High Copy
Gene/Insert
  Gene/Insert name: 3TG4
  Species: Synthetic
  Insert size (bp): 256
  Cloning method: Unknown
  Sequencing primers: 5′ M13_pUC_fwd; 3′ M13_pUC_rev
Terms and licenses: Academic/Nonprofit Terms; Industry Terms: Not Available to Industry
How to cite: TAL-3TG4 was a gift from Veit Hornung (Addgene plasmid # 41474 ; http://n2t.net/addgene:41474 ; RRID:Addgene_41474)
