[The description below was written by a language model from this plasmid's Addgene catalogue record.]
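Description:
TAL-3TG4 is a small bacterial cloning plasmid that serves as a building-block module for assembling transcription activator-like effector (TALE) genes. It consists of a custom backbone of about 2.96 kb, catalogued as a PCR cloning vector, carrying a 256 bp synthetic insert named 3TG4. The plasmid is maintained at high copy number in E. coli under ampicillin selection. The record does not name the origin of replication, and no feature table is provided, so the exact layout of backbone elements is not documented here. The insert is flanked by standard M13/pUC forward and reverse primer sites, which are listed for sequence verification and suggest a pUC-style multiple cloning region.

The construct belongs to a library developed for a ligation-independent cloning approach to high-throughput TALE gene assembly. In such systems, short pre-made fragments encoding a few TALE repeat units, each repeat specifying one DNA base through its repeat-variable residues, are joined in a defined order through unique single-stranded overhangs rather than by ligase. This builds a full DNA-binding repeat array targeted to a chosen sequence. The insert size is consistent with a fragment encoding a small number of repeats, and the name 3TG4 plausibly encodes the position of the module in the assembly and its base specificities (T and G), but the record does not explain the nomenclature. There is no promoter, tag, reporter or eukaryotic expression element recorded. The plasmid appears to function purely as a storage and source vector for the module, which would be combined with other library members and transferred into a TALE nuclease or activator backbone.
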