>Addgene plasmid #41474 | TAL-3TG4 | depositor partial sequence | sequence record 55343 | TAL-3TG4 sequence 256 bps
GAATGCAGCCAGGCACACGGGCTTACTCCCGATCAAGTTGTGGCCATTGCCAGCAACGGTGGAGGGAAAC
AAGCATTGGAGACTGTCCAACGGCTCCTTCCCGTGTTGTGTCAAGCCCACGGTTTGACCCCTGCACAAGT
GGTCGCCATCGCCTCCAACAAGGGCGGTAAGCAGGCCCTGGAAACAGTGCAGCGCCTGCTGCCTGTGCTG
TGCCAGGATCATGGACTGACCCCAGACCAGGTTGTCGCCTGCATTC
