>Addgene plasmid #41474 | TAL-3TG4 | addgene partial sequence | sequence record 55890 | M13_pUC_fwd
TCGAGCTCGGTACCTCGCGAATGCATCTAGATATTTGGGAATGCAGGCGACAACCTGGTCTGGGGTCAGT
CCATGATCCTGGCACAGCACAGGCAGCAGGCGCTGCACTGTTTCCAGGGCCTGCTTACCGCCCTTGTTGG
AGGCGATGGCGACCACTTGTGCAGGGGTCAAACCGTGGGCTTGACACAACACGGGAAGGAGCCGTTGGAC
AGTCTCCAATGCTTGTTTCCCTCCACCGTTGCTGGCAATGGCCACAACTTGATCGGGAGTAAGCCCGTGT
GCCTGGCTGCATTCATTTGGATCGGATCCCGGGCCCGTCGACTGCAGAGGCCTGCATGCAAGCTTGGCGT
AATCATGGTCATAGCTGTTTCCTGTGTGAAATTGTTATCCGCTCACAATTCCACACAACATACGAGCCGG
AAGCATAAAGTGTAAAGCCTGGGGTGCCTAATGAGTGAGCTAACTCACATTAATTGCGTTGCGCTCACTG
CCCGCTTTCCAGTCGGGAAACCTGTCGTGCCAGCTGCATTAATGAATCGGCCAACGCGCGGGGAGAGGCG
GTTTGCGTATTGGGCGCTCTTCCGCTTCCTCGCTCACTGACTCGCTGCGCTCGGTCGTTCGGCTGCGGCG
AGCGGTATCAGCTCACTCAAAGGCGGTAATACGGTTATCCACAGAATCAGGGGATAACGCAGGAAAGAAC
ATGTGAGCAAAAGGCCAGCAAAAGGCCAGGAACCGTAAAAAGGCCGCGTTGCTGGCGTTTTTCCATAGGC
TCCGCCCCCCTGACGAGCATCACAAAAATCGACGCTCAAGTCAGAGGTGGCGAAACCCGACAGGACTATA
AAGATACCAGGCGTTTCCCCCTGGAAGCTCCCTCGTGCGCTCTCCTGTTCCGACCCTGCCGCTTACCGGA
TACCTGTCCGCCTT
